Addgene plasmid #26768: pShuttle mCherry-Tubulin
Depositing lab: Torsten Wittmann. Depositing organization: University of California, San Francisco (UCSF). Publication: Analysis of microtubule dynamic instability using a plus-end growth marker. Matov A, Applegate K, Kumar P, Thoma C, Krek W, Danuser G, Wittmann T. Nat Methods. 2010 Sep . 7(9):761-8. 10.1038/nmeth.1493 PubMed 20729842.
Backbone
  Vector backbone: pShuttle-CMV
  Backbone manufacturer: Agilent Technologies
  Backbone size w/o insert (bp): 7469
  Vector type: Mammalian Expression, Adenoviral
Growth in bacteria
  Bacterial resistance: Kanamycin, 50 μg/mL
  Growth temperature: 37°C
  Growth strain: DH5alpha
  Copy number: Unknown
Gene/Insert
  Gene/Insert name: Tubulin
  Species: H. sapiens (human)
  Insert size (bp): 1600
  GenBank ID: NM_006082
  Entrez Gene: TUBA1B (a.k.a. K-ALPHA-1)
  Tag / fusion protein: mCherry (N terminal on insert)
  Cloning method: Restriction Enzyme; 5′ cloning site KpnI (unknown if destroyed); 3′ cloning site NotI (unknown if destroyed)
  Sequencing primers: 5′ CMV-F, mCherry-F
Terms and licenses: Academic/Nonprofit Terms; Industry Terms: Not Available to Industry
How to cite: pShuttle mCherry-Tubulin was a gift from Torsten Wittmann (Addgene plasmid # 26768 ; http://n2t.net/addgene:26768 ; RRID:Addgene_26768)
