[The description below was written by a language model from this plasmid's Addgene catalogue record.]
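Description:
pShuttle mCherry-Tubulin is an adenoviral shuttle plasmid built on the pShuttle-CMV backbone (about 7.5 kb without insert), classed as both a mammalian expression and an adenoviral vector. It is propagated in E. coli under kanamycin selection; the copy number is not recorded, and no feature table is provided, so the origin of replication and other backbone elements are not itemised in the record. Shuttle vectors of this type are generally used as the transfer component of a recombination-based adenovirus system. The expression cassette is moved by homologous recombination into a larger adenoviral genome plasmid, which is then used to produce replication-deficient recombinant adenovirus in a complementing packaging cell line.

The payload is human alpha-tubulin (TUBA1B, also known as K-ALPHA-1), an insert of roughly 1.6 kb cloned between KpnI and NotI sites. It carries the red fluorescent protein mCherry fused to its N terminus. The backbone name and the listed CMV forward sequencing primer indicate that the fusion is driven by the CMV immediate-early promoter, which gives strong constitutive expression in most mammalian cells. The tagged tubulin is expected to incorporate into cellular microtubules and label the polymer lattice red for live-cell fluorescence microscopy.

The associated publication concerns the analysis of microtubule dynamic instability using a plus-end growth marker. This suggests the construct serves as a whole-microtubule label, deliverable by adenoviral transduction to cells that are hard to transfect and spectrally compatible with green-tagged markers. The record does not spell out its exact experimental role.
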