>Addgene plasmid #26768 | pShuttle mCherry-Tubulin | addgene partial sequence | sequence record 33014 | 26768 with mCherry-F (ccccgtaatgcagaagaaga)
CGGGCTCTCGACGGAGTCCCCGAGGAGGCGCCCTGAAGGGCGAGATCAAGCAGAGGCTGAAGCTGAAGGA
CGGCGGCCACTACGACGCTGAGGTCAAGACCACCTACAAGGCCAAGAAGCCCGTGCAGCTGCCCGGCGCC
TACAACGTCAACATCAAGTTGGACATCACCTCCCACAACGAGGACTACACCATCGTGGAACAGTACGAAC
GCGCCGAGGGCCGCCACTCCACCGGCGGCATGGACGAGCTGTACAAGTCCGGACTCAGATCTCGGGCGCG
TGAGTGCATCTCCATCCACGTTGGCCAGGCTGGTGTCCAGATTGGCAATGCCTGCTGGGAGCTCTACTGC
CTGGAACACGGCATCCAGCCCGATGGCCAGATGCCAAGTGACAAGACCATTGGGGGAGGAGATGACTCCT
TCAACACCTTCTTCAGTGAGACGGGCGCTGGCAAGCACGTGCCCCGGGCTGTGTTTGTAGACTTGGAACC
CACAGTCATTGATGAAGTTCGCACTGGCACCTACCGCCAGCTCTTCCACCCTGAGCAGCTCATCACAGGC
AAGGAAGATGCTGCCAATAACTATGCCCGAGGGCACTACACCATTGGCAAGGAGATCATTGACCTTGTGT
TGGACCGAATTCGCAAGCTGGCTGACCAGTGCACCGGCCTTCAGGGCTTCTTGGTTTTCCACAGCTTTGG
TGGGGGAACTGGTTCTGGGTTCACCTCCCTGCTCATGGAACGTCTCTCAGTTGATTATGGCAAGAAGTCC
AAGCTGGAGTTCTCCATTTACCCAGCACCCCAGGTTTCCACAGCTGTAGTTGAGCCCTACAACTCCATCC
TCACAACCCACACCACCCTGGAGCACTCTGATTGTGCCNTTCATGGTAGACAATGAGGCCATCTATGACA
TCTGTCGTAGAAAACCTCGATATCGAGCGCCCAACCTACACTAACCTTAACCGCCTTATTAGCCAGATTG
TTGTCCTCCATCACTGCTT
